>Addgene plasmid #67930 | pHR-DHFRY100I-sfGFP-NLS-P2A-NLS-mCherry-P2A_ Emi1 5' and 3'UTR | depositor full sequence | sequence record 118308 | pHR-DHFRY100I-sfGFP-NLS-P2A-NLS-mCherry-P2A_ Emi1 5' and 3'UTR sequence 12361 bps
CGATACCGTCGACCTCGAGGGAATTAATTCGAGCTCGGTACCTTTAAGACCAATGACTTACAAGGCAGCT
GTAGATCTTAGCCACTTTTTAAAAGAAAAGGGGGGACTGGAAGGGCTAATTCACTCCCAACGAAGACAAG
ATCTGCTTTTTGCTTGTACTGGGTCTCTCTGGTTAGACCAGATCTGAGCCTGGGAGCTCTCTGGCTAACT
AGGGAACCCACTGCTTAAGCCTCAATAAAGCTTGCCTTGAGTGCTTCAAGTAGTGTGTGCCCGTCTGTTG
TGTGACTCTGGTAACTAGAGATCCCTCAGACCCTTTTAGTCAGTGTGGAAAATCTCTAGCAGCATCTAGA
ATTAATTCCGTGTATTCTATAGTGTCACCTAAATCGTATGTGTATGATACATAAGGTTATGTATTAATTG
TAGCCGCGTTCTAACGACAATATGTACAAGCCTAATTGTGTAGCATCTGGCTTACTGAAGCAGACCCTAT
CATCTCTCTCGTAAACTGCCGTCAGAGTCGGTTTGGTTGGACGAACCTTCTGAGTTTCTGGTAACGCCGT
CCCGCACCCGGAAATGGTCAGCGAACCAATCAGCAGGGTCATCGCTAGCCAGATCCTCTACGCCGGACGC
ATCGTGGCCGGCATCACCGGCGCCACAGGTGCGGTTGCTGGCGCCTATATCGCCGACATCACCGATGGGG
AAGATCGGGCTCGCCACTTCGGGCTCATGAGCGCTTGTTTCGGCGTGGGTATGGTGGCAGGCCCCGTGGC
CGGGGGACTGTTGGGCGCCATCTCCTTGCATGCACCATTCCTTGCGGCGGCGGTGCTCAACGGCCTCAAC
CTACTACTGGGCTGCTTCCTAATGCAGGAGTCGCATAAGGGAGAGCGTCGAATGGTGCACTCTCAGTACA
ATCTAGCTCTGATGCCGCATAGTTAAGCCAGCCCCGACACCCGCCAACACCCGCTGACGCGCCCTGACGG
GCTTGTCTGCTCCCGGCATCCGCTTACAGACAAGCTGTGACCGTCTCCGGGAGCTGCATGTGTCAGAGGT
TTTCACCGTCATCACCGAAACGCGCGAGACGAAAGGGCCTCGTGATACGCCTATTTTTATAGGTTAATGT
CATGATAATAATGGTTTCTTAGACGTCAGGTGGCACTTTTCGGGGAAATGTGCGCGGAACCCCTATTTGT
TTATTTTTCTAAATACATTCAAATATGTATCCGCTCATGAGACAATAACCCTGATAAATGCTTCAATAAT
ATTGAAAAAGGAAGAGTATGAGTATTCAACATTTCCGTGTCGCCCTTATTCCCTTTTTTGCGGCATTTTG
CCTTCCTGTTTTTGCTCACCCAGAAACGCTGGTGAAAGTAAAAGATGCTGAAGATCAGTTGGGTGCACGA
GTGGGTTACATCGAACTGGATCTCAACAGCGGTAAGATCCTTGAGAGTTTTCGCCCCGAAGAACGTTTTC
CAATGATGAGCACTTTTAAAGTTCTGCTATGTGGCGCGGTATTATCCCGTATTGACGCCGGGCAAGAGCA
ACTCGGTCGCCGCATACACTATTCTCAGAATGACTTGGTTGAGTACTCACCAGTCACAGAAAAGCATCTT
ACGGATGGCATGACAGTAAGAGAATTATGCAGTGCTGCCATAACCATGAGTGATAACACTGCGGCCAACT
TACTTCTGACAACGATCGGAGGACCGAAGGAGCTAACCGCTTTTTTGCACAACATGGGGGATCATGTAAC
TCGCCTTGATCGTTGGGAACCGGAGCTGAATGAAGCCATACCAAACGACGAGCGTGACACCACGATGCCT
GTAGCAATGGCAACAACGTTGCGCAAACTATTAACTGGCGAACTACTTACTCTAGCTTCCCGGCAACAAT
TAATAGACTGGATGGAGGCGGATAAAGTTGCAGGACCACTTCTGCGCTCGGCCCTTCCGGCTGGCTGGTT
TATTGCTGATAAATCTGGAGCCGGTGAGCGTGGGTCTCGCGGTATCATTGCAGCACTGGGGCCAGATGGT
AAGCCCTCCCGTATCGTAGTTATCTACACGACGGGGAGTCAGGCAACTATGGATGAACGAAATAGACAGA
TCGCTGAGATAGGTGCCTCACTGATTAAGCATTGGTAACTGTCAGACCAAGTTTACTCATATATACTTTA
GATTGATTTAAAACTTCATTTTTAATTTAAAAGGATCTAGGTGAAGATCCTTTTTGATAATCTCATGACC
AAAATCCCTTAACGTGAGTTTTCGTTCCACTGAGCGTCAGACCCCGTAGAAAAGATCAAAGGATCTTCTT
GAGATCCTTTTTTTCTGCGCGTAATCTGCTGCTTGCAAACAAAAAAACCACCGCTACCAGCGGTGGTTTG
TTTGCCGGATCAAGAGCTACCAACTCTTTTTCCGAAGGTAACTGGCTTCAGCAGAGCGCAGATACCAAAT
ACTGTCCTTCTAGTGTAGCCGTAGTTAGGCCACCACTTCAAGAACTCTGTAGCACCGCCTACATACCTCG
CTCTGCTAATCCTGTTACCAGTGGCTGCTGCCAGTGGCGATAAGTCGTGTCTTACCGGGTTGGACTCAAG
ACGATAGTTACCGGATAAGGCGCAGCGGTCGGGCTGAACGGGGGGTTCGTGCACACAGCCCAGCTTGGAG
CGAACGACCTACACCGAACTGAGATACCTACAGCGTGAGCTATGAGAAAGCGCCACGCTTCCCGAAGGGA
GAAAGGCGGACAGGTATCCGGTAAGCGGCAGGGTCGGAACAGGAGAGCGCACGAGGGAGCTTCCAGGGGG
AAACGCCTGGTATCTTTATAGTCCTGTCGGGTTTCGCCACCTCTGACTTGAGCGTCGATTTTTGTGATGC
TCGTCAGGGGGGCGGAGCCTATGGAAAAACGCCAGCAACGCGGCCTTTTTACGGTTCCTGGCCTTTTGCT
GGCCTTTTGCTCACATGTTCTTTCCTGCGTTATCCCCTGATTCTGTGGATAACCGTATTACCGCCTTTGA
GTGAGCTGATACCGCTCGCCGCAGCCGAACGACCGAGCGCAGCGAGTCAGTGAGCGAGGAAGCGGAAGAG
CGCCCAATACGCAAACCGCCTCTCCCCGCGCGTTGGCCGATTCATTAATGCAGCTGTGGAATGTGTGTCA
GTTAGGGTGTGGAAAGTCCCCAGGCTCCCCAGCAGGCAGAAGTATGCAAAGCATGCATCTCAATTAGTCA
GCAACCAGGTGTGGAAAGTCCCCAGGCTCCCCAGCAGGCAGAAGTATGCAAAGCATGCATCTCAATTAGT
CAGCAACCATAGTCCCGCCCCTAACTCCGCCCATCCCGCCCCTAACTCCGCCCAGTTCCGCCCATTCTCC
GCCCCATGGCTGACTAATTTTTTTTATTTATGCAGAGGCCGAGGCCGCCTCGGCCTCTGAGCTATTCCAG
AAGTAGTGAGGAGGCTTTTTTGGAGGCCTAGGCTTTTGCAAAAAGCTTGGACACAAGACAGGCTTGCGAG
ATATGTTTGAGAATACCACTTTATCCCGCGTCAGGGAGAGGCAGTGCGTAAAAAGACGCGGACTCATGTG
AAATACTGGTTTTTAGTGCGCCAGATCTCTATAATCTCGCGCAACCTATTTTCCCCTCGAACACTTTTTA
AGCCGTAGATAAACAGGCTGGGACACTTCACATGAGCGAAAAATACATCGTCACCTGGGACATGTTGCAG
ATCCATGCACGTAAACTCGCAAGCCGACTGATGCCTTCTGAACAATGGAAAGGCATTATTGCCGTAAGCC
GTGGCGGTCTGTACCGGGTGCGTTACTGGCGCGTGAACTGGGTATTCGTCATGTCGATACCGTTTGTATT
TCCAGCTACGATCACGACAACCAGCGCGAGCTTAAAGTGCTGAAACGCGCAGAAGGCGATGGCGAAGGCT
TCATCGTTATTGATGACCTGGTGGATACCGGTGGTACTGCGGTTGCGATTCGTGAAATGTATCCAAAAGC
GCACTTTGTCACCATCTTCGCAAAACCGGCTGGTCGTCCGCTGGTTGATGACTATGTTGTTGATATCCCG
CAAGATACCTGGATTGAACAGCCGTGGGATATGGGCGTCGTATTCGTCCCGCCAATCTCCGGTCGCTAAT
CTTTTCAACGCCTGGCACTGCCGGGCGTTGTTCTTTTTAACTTCAGGCGGGTTACAATAGTTTCCAGTAA
GTATTCTGGAGGCTGCATCCATGACACAGGCAAACCTGAGCGAAACCCTGTTCAAACCCCGCTTTAAACA
TCCTGAAACCTCGACGCTAGTCCGCCGCTTTAATCACGGCGCACAACCGCCTGTGCAGTCGGCCCTTGAT
GGTAAAACCATCCCTCACTGGTATCGCATGATTAACCGTCTGATGTGGATCTGGCGCGGCATTGACCCAC
GCGAAATCCTCGACGTCCAGGCACGTATTGTGATGAGCGATGCCGAACGTACCGACGATGATTTATACGA
TACGGTGATTGGCTACCGTGGCGGCAACTGGATTTATGAGTGGGCCCCGGATCTTTGTGAAGGAACCTTA
CTTCTGTGGTGTGACATAATTGGACAAACTACCTACAGAGATTTAAAGCTCTAAGGTAAATATAAAATTT
TTAAGTGTATAATGTGTTAAACTACTGATTCTAATTGTTTGTGTATTTTAGATTCCAACCTATGGAACTG
ATGAATGGGAGCAGTGGTGGAATGCCTTTAATGAGGAAAACCTGTTTTGCTCAGAAGAAATGCCATCTAG
TGATGATGAGGCTACTGCTGACTCTCAACATTCTACTCCTCCAAAAAAGAAGAGAAAGGTAGAAGACCCC
AAGGACTTTCCTTCAGAATTGCTAAGTTTTTTGAGTCATGCTGTGTTTAGTAATAGAACTCTTGCTTGCT
TTGCTATTTACACCACAAAGGAAAAAGCTGCACTGCTATACAAGAAAATTATGGAAAAATATTCTGTAAC
CTTTATAAGTAGGCATAACAGTTATAATCATAACATACTGTTTTTTCTTACTCCACACAGGCATAGAGTG
TCTGCTATTAATAACTATGCTCAAAAATTGTGTACCTTTAGCTTTTTAATTTGTAAAGGGGTTAATAAGG
AATATTTGATGTATAGTGCCTTGACTAGAGATCATAATCAGCCATACCACATTTGTAGAGGTTTTACTTG
CTTTAAAAAACCTCCCACACCTCCCCCTGAACCTGAAACATAAAATGAATGCAATTGTTGTTGTTAACTT
GTTTATTGCAGCTTATAATGGTTACAAATAAAGCAATAGCATCACAAATTTCACAAATAAAGCATTTTTT
TCACTGCATTCTAGTTGTGGTTTGTCCAAACTCATCAATGTATCTTATCATGTCTGGATCAACTGGATAA
CTCAAGCTAACCAAAATCATCCCAAACTTCCCACCCCATACCCTATTACCACTGCCAATTACCTAGTGGT
TTCATTTACTCTAAACCTGTGATTCCTCTGAATTATTTTCATTTTAAAGAAATTGTATTTGTTAAATATG
TACTACAAACTTAGTAGTTGGAAGGGCTAATTCACTCCCAAAGAAGACAAGATATCCTTGATCTGTGGAT
CTACCACACACAAGGCTACTTCCCTGATTAGCAGAACTACACACCAGGGCCAGGGGTCAGATATCCACTG
ACCTTTGGATGGTGCTACAAGCTAGTACCAGTTGAGCCAGATAAGGTAGAAGAGGCCAATAAAGGAGAGA
ACACCAGCTTGTTACACCCTGTGAGCCTGCATGGGATGGATGACCCGGAGAGAGAAGTGTTAGAGTGGAG
GTTTGACAGCCGCCTAGCATTTCATCACGTGGCCCGAGAGCTGCATCCGGAGTACTTCAAGAACTGCTGA
TATCGAGCTTGCTACAAGGGACTTTCCGCTGGGGACTTTCCAGGGAGGCGTGGCCTGGGCGGGACTGGGG
AGTGGCGAGCCCTCAGATCCTGCATATAAGCAGCTGCTTTTTGCCTGTACTGGGTCTCTCTGGTTAGACC
AGATCTGAGCCTGGGAGCTCTCTGGCTAACTAGGGAACCCACTGCTTAAGCCTCAATAAAGCTTGCCTTG
AGTGCTTCAAGTAGTGTGTGCCCGTCTGTTGTGTGACTCTGGTAACTAGAGATCCCTCAGACCCTTTTAG
TCAGTGTGGAAAATCTCTAGCAGTGGCGCCCGAACAGGGACTTGAAAGCGAAAGGGAAACCAGAGGAGCT
CTCTCGACGCAGGACTCGGCTTGCTGAAGCGCGCACGGCAAGAGGCGAGGGGCGGCGACTGGTGAGTACG
CCAAAAATTTTGACTAGCGGAGGCTAGAAGGAGAGAGATGGGTGCGAGAGCGTCAGTATTAAGCGGGGGA
GAATTAGATCGCGATGGGAAAAAATTCGGTTAAGGCCAGGGGGAAAGAAAAAATATAAATTAAAACATAT
AGTATGGGCAAGCAGGGAGCTAGAACGATTCGCAGTTAATCCTGGCCTGTTAGAAACATCAGAAGGCTGT
AGACAAATACTGGGACAGCTACAACCATCCCTTCAGACAGGATCAGAAGAACTTAGATCATTATATAATA
CAGTAGCAACCCTCTATTGTGTGCATCAAAGGATAGAGATAAAAGACACCAAGGAAGCTTTAGACAAGAT
AGAGGAAGAGCAAAACAAAAGTAAGACCACCGCACAGCAAGCGGCCGGTGATCTTCAGACCTGGACGATA
TATATGAGGGACAATTGGAGAAGTGAATTATATAAATATAAAGTAGTAAAAATTGAACCATTAGGAGTAG
CACCCACCAAGGCAAAGAGAAGAGTGGTGCAGAGAGAAAAAAGAGCAGTGGGAATAGGAGCTTTGTTCCT
TGGGTTCTTGGGAGCAGCAGGAAGCACTATGGGCGCAGCGTCAATGACGCTGACGGTACAGGCCAGACAA
TTATTGTCTGGTATAGTGCAGCAGCAGAACAATTTGCTGAGGGCTATTGAGGCGCAACAGCATCTGTTGC
AACTCACAGTCTGGGGCATCAAGCAGCTCCAGGCAAGAATCCTGGCTGTGGAAAGATACCTAAAGGATCA
ACAGCTCCTGGGGATTTGGGGTTGCTCTGGAAAACTCATTTGCACCACTGCTGTGCCTTGGAATGCTAGT
TGGAGTAATAAATCTCTGGAACAGATTTGGAATCACACGACCTGGATGGAGTGGGACAGAGAAATTAACA
ATTACACAAGCTTAATACACTCCTTAATTGAAGAATCGCAAAACCAGCAAGAAAAGAATGAACAAGAATT
ATTGGAATTAGATAAATGGGCAAGTTTGTGGAATTGGTTTAACATAACAAATTGGCTGTGGTATATAAAA
TTATTCATAATGATAGTAGGAGGCTTGGTAGGTTTAAGAATAGTTTTTGCTGTACTTTCTATAGTGAATA
GAGTTAGGCAGGGATATTCACCATTATCGTTTCAGACCCACCTCCCAACCCCGAGGGGACCCGACAGGCC
CGAAGGAATAGAAGAAGAAGGTGGAGAGAGAGACAGAGACAGATCCATTCGATTAGTGAACGGATCTCGA
CGGTATCGCCAAATGGCAGTATTCATCCACAATTTTAAAAGAAAAGGGGGGATTGGGGGGTACAGTGCAG
GGGAAAGAATAGTAGACATAATAGCAACAGACATACAAACTAAAGAATTACAAAAACAAATTACAAAAAT
TCAAAATTTTCGGGTTTATTACAGGGACAGCAGAGATCCAGTTTGGATCGATAAGCTTGATATCGAATTC
CTGCAGCCCCGATAAAATAAAAGATTTTATTTAGTCTCCAGAAAAAGGGGGGAATGAAAGACCCCACCTG
TAGGTTTGGCAAGCTAGCTGCAGTAACGCCATTTTGCAAGGCATGGAAAAATACCAAACCAAGAATAGAG
AAGTTCAGATCAAGGGCGGGTACATGAAAATAGCTAACGTTGGGCCAAACAGGATATCTGCGGTGAGCAG
TTTCGGCCCCGGCCCGGGGCCAAGAACAGATGGTCACCGCAGTTTCGGCCCCGGCCCGAGGCCAAGAACA
GATGGTCCCCAGATATGGCCCAACCCTCAGCAGTTTCTTAAGACCCATCAGATGTTTCCAGGCTCCCCCA
AGGACCTGAAATGACCCTGCGCCTTATTTGAATTAACCAATCAGCCTGCTTCTCGCTTCTGTTCGCGCGC
TTCTGCTTCCCGAGCTCTATAAAAGAGCTCACAACCCCTCACTCGGCGCGCCAGTCCTCCGACAGACTGA
GTCGCCCGGGCCAATCAATTGGGTTAGGAGGGAGAGCAGAGCGCGCGCGTAAATCCTAGAGAGGCGGGCT
AAGCTGGACTGGGGGGAGGGTCCGTCTTCCGGAAAGTCTGGATTCCCGGACGAGCCGAGTTGCTGCTCAC
CGAACTCCCGTTCGAGAGATGATCGAAGAAAGTCGGCTACCATTTGTACCCATCAAAGATCTCCAGATGG
AAGCCAGCGCTGAATTTGGGCTGAGATTAGGACTTGCAGGAGGCCGGTCCAGAAGACGGCGGAAGGAATC
TTGGCGGGCGCACGCATGCGTGATAGACCCTCCACACGTGTGGCCGGGCCGCGGCCTCCCCGTGCTCGGA
GGTCCCGCCCCCGGCCGTAGCATCTTTCCGGACGTGGGGAGCCGGTAAGCTGGAAGGGGGCTGGGCTTCG
CGGCTCGGCCCCGCCTCGGCAGCCTCCAATTGGGCGCGGACGAGGGCGCCCCCACCCACTGCCCTCCTAT
TGGTGCGCGCATGCAAGCGACGCGTCTCATTGGACCGCGCGGATTTAGGCACCAAATTCAAAGATTTTAA
AAGTACCAGCTGGCGCCTTTTAAGAGATACAGGTCTGTGAAGCAGGCAGGTTGCTCAGCTGCCCCCGGAG
CGGTTCCTCCACCTGAGGCAGACTCCACGTCGGCTGGCATGAGCCGGCGCCCCTGCAGCTGCCGTACGGC
CACCATGATCAGTCTGATTGCGGCGTTAGCGGTAGATTACGTTATCGGCATGGAAAACGCCATGCCGTGG
AACCTGCCTGCCGATCTCGCCTGGTTTAAACGCAACACCTTAAATAAACCCGTGATTATGGGCCGCCATA
CCTGGGAATCAATCGGTCGTCCGTTGCCAGGACGCAAAAATATTATCCTCAGCAGTCAACCGAGTACGGA
CGATCGCGTAACGTGGGTGAAGTCGGTGGATGAAGCCATCGCGGCGTGTGGTGACGTACCAGAAATCATG
GTGATTGGCGGCGGTCGCGTTATTGAACAGTTCTTGCCAAAAGCGCAAAAACTGTATCTGACGCATATCG
ACGCAGAAGTGGAAGGCGACACCCATTTCCCGGATTACGAGCCGGATGACTGGGAATCGGTATTCAGCGA
ATTCCACGATGCTGATGCGCAGAACTCTCACAGCTATTGCTTTGAGATTCTGGAGCGGCGAGCATGCAGC
AAAGGAGAAGAACTTTTCACTGGAGTTGTCCCAATTCTTGTTGAATTAGATGGTGATGTTAATGGGCACA
AATTTTCTGTCCGTGGAGAGGGTGAAGGTGATGCTACAAACGGAAAACTCACCCTTAAATTTATTTGCAC
TACTGGAAAACTACCTGTTCCGTGGCCAACACTTGTCACTACTCTGACCTATGGTGTTCAATGCTTTTCC
CGTTATCCGGATCACATGAAACGGCATGACTTTTTCAAGAGTGCCATGCCCGAAGGTTATGTACAGGAAC
GCACTATATCTTTCAAAGATGACGGGACCTACAAGACGCGTGCTGAAGTCAAGTTTGAAGGTGATACCCT
TGTTAATCGTATCGAGTTAAAGGGTATTGATTTTAAAGAAGATGGAAACATTCTTGGACACAAACTCGAG
TACAACTTTAACTCACACAATGTATACATCACGGCAGACAAACAAAAGAATGGAATCAAAGCTAACTTCA
AAATTCGCCACAACGTTGAAGATGGTTCCGTTCAACTAGCAGACCATTATCAACAAAATACTCCAATTGG
CGATGGCCCTGTCCTTTTACCAGACAACCATTACCTGTCGACACAATCTGTCCTTTCGAAAGATCCCAAC
GAAAAGCGTGACCACATGGTCCTTCTTGAGTTTGTAACTGCTGCTGGGATTACACATGGCATGGATGAGC
TCTACAAACCCAAGAAGAAGCGCAAGGTGGGAAGCGGAGCTACTAACTTCAGCCTGCTGAAGCAGGCTGG
AGACGTGGAGGAGAACCCTGGACCTCCCAAGAAGAAGCGCAAGGTGGGAGGAGGCGGAACTAGTGTGAGC
AAGGGCGAGGAGGATAACATGGCCATCATCAAGGAGTTCATGCGCTTCAAGGTGCACATGGAGGGCTCCG
TGAACGGCCACGAGTTCGAGATCGAGGGCGAGGGCGAGGGCCGCCCCTACGAGGGCACCCAGACCGCCAA
GCTGAAGGTGACCAAGGGTGGCCCCCTGCCCTTCGCCTGGGACATCCTGTCCCCTCAGTTCATGTACGGC
TCCAAGGCCTACGTGAAGCACCCCGCCGACATCCCCGACTACTTGAAGCTGTCCTTCCCCGAGGGCTTCA
AGTGGGAGCGCGTGATGAACTTCGAGGACGGCGGCGTGGTGACCGTGACCCAGGACTCCTCCCTGCAGGA
CGGCGAGTTCATCTACAAGGTGAAGCTGCGCGGCACCAACTTCCCCTCCGACGGCCCCGTAATGCAGAAG
AAGACCATGGGCTGGGAGGCCTCCTCCGAGCGGATGTACCCCGAGGACGGCGCCCTGAAGGGCGAGATCA
AGCAGAGGCTGAAGCTGAAGGACGGCGGCCACTACGACGCTGAGGTCAAGACCACCTACAAGGCCAAGAA
GCCCGTGCAGCTGCCCGGCGCCTACAACGTCAACATCAAGTTGGACATCACCTCCCACAACGAGGACTAC
ACCATCGTGGAACAGTACGAACGCGCCGAGGGCCGCCACTCCACCGGCGGCATGGACGAGCTGTACAAGG
GATCCGGAAGCGGAGCTACTAACTTCAGCCTGCTGAAGCAGGCTGGAGACGTGGAGGAGAACCCTGGACC
TCGGTCCGAATGATCTCTTATTAAATCAATTGTTACTGATCATGAATGTTAGTTAGAAAATGTTAGGTTT
TAACTTAAAAAAAATTGTATTGTGATTTTCAATTTTATGTTGAAATCGGTGTAGTATCCTGAGGTTTTTT
TCCCCCCAGAAGATAAAGAGGATAGACAACCTCTTAAAATATTTTTACAATTTAATGAGAAAAAGTTTAA
AATTCTCAATACAAATCAAACAATTTAAATATTTTAAGAAAAAAGGAAAAGTAGATAGTGATACTGAGGG
TAAAAAAAAATTGATTCAATTTTATGGTAAAGGAAACCCATGCAATTTTACCTAGACAGTCTTAAATATG
TCTGGTTTTCCATCTGTTAGCATTTCAGACATTTTATGTTCCTCTTACTCAATTGATACCAACAGAAATA
TCAACTTCTGGAGTCTATTAAATGTGTTGTCACCTTTCTAAAGCTTTTTTTCATTGTGTGTATTTCCCAA
GAAAGTATCCTTTGTAAAAACTTGCTTGTTTTCCTTATTTCTGAAATCTGTTTTAATATTTTTGTATACA
TGTAAATATTTCTGTATTTTTTATATGTCAAAGAATATGTCTCTTGTATGTACATATAAAAATAAATTTT
GCTCAATAAAATTGTAAGCTTGCGGCCGCGACTCTAGAGTCGACCTGCAGGCATGCAAGCTTGATATCAA
GCTTATCGATAATCAACCTCTGGATTACAAAATTTGTGAAAGATTGACTGGTATTCTTAACTATGTTGCT
CCTTTTACGCTATGTGGATACGCTGCTTTAATGCCTTTGTATCATGCTATTGCTTCCCGTATGGCTTTCA
TTTTCTCCTCCTTGTATAAATCCTGGTTGCTGTCTCTTTATGAGGAGTTGTGGCCCGTTGTCAGGCAACG
TGGCGTGGTGTGCACTGTGTTTGCTGACGCAACCCCCACTGGTTGGGGCATTGCCACCACCTGTCAGCTC
CTTTCCGGGACTTTCGCTTTCCCCCTCCCTATTGCCACGGCGGAACTCATCGCCGCCTGCCTTGCCCGCT
GCTGGACAGGGGCTCGGCTGTTGGGCACTGACAATTCCGTGGTGTTGTCGGGGAAATCATCGTCCTTTCC
TTGGCTGCTCGCCTGTGTTGCCACCTGGATTCTGCGCGGGACGTCCTTCTGCTACGTCCCTTCGGCCCTC
AATCCAGCGGACCTTCCTTCCCGCGGCCTGCTGCCGGCTCTGCGGCCTCTTCCGCGTCTTCGCCTTCGCC
CTCAGACGAGTCGGATCTCCCTTTGGGCCGCCTCCCCGCAT
Features (pLannotate 1.2.2; 35 found; start..end, strand, type, name):
     38..106     +  CDS            nef (fragment): NEF_HV1Z2 - Experimental evidence at protein level: Swiss-Prot protein existence level 1. Extracellular Nef protein targets CD4(+) T-lymphocytes for apoptosis by interacting with CXCR4 surface receptors. From Human immunodeficiency virus type 1 group M subtype D (isolate Z2/CDC-Z34) (HIV-1).
    108..341     +  LTR            3' LTR (ΔU3): self-inactivating 3' long terminal repeat (LTR) from HIV-1
    366..384     -  promoter       SP6 promoter: promoter for bacteriophage SP6 RNA polymerase
    612..891     +  CDS            TcR (fragment): tetracycline efflux protein; tet; confers resistance to tetracycline
    892..941     -  misc_feature   bom (fragment): basis of mobility region from pBR322
   1043..1078    -  CDS            rop (fragment): Rop protein, which maintains plasmids at low copy number; rop
   1173..1277    +  promoter       AmpR promoter: bla
   1278..2138    +  CDS            AmpR: β-lactamase; bla; confers resistance to ampicillin, carbenicillin, and related antibiotics
   2309..2897    +  rep_origin     ori: high-copy-number ColE1/pMB1/pBR322/pUC origin of replication
   3080..3136    +  CDS            lacI (fragment): lac repressor; lacI; The lac repressor binds to the lac operator to inhibit transcription in E. coli. This inhibition can be relieved by adding lactose or isopropyl-β-D-thiogalactopyranoside (IPTG).
   3143..3472    +  promoter       SV40 promoter: SV40 enhancer and early promoter
   3672..3791    +  CDS            gpt (fragment): XGPT_ECOLI - Also known as gpp, gxu. Experimental evidence at protein level: Swiss-Prot protein existence level 1. Purine salvage pathway enzyme that catalyzes the transfer of the ribosyl-5-phosphate group from 5-phospho-alpha-D-ribose 1- diphosphate (PRPP) to the N9 position of the 6-oxopurines guanine and xanthine to form the corresponding ribonucleotides GMP (guanosine 5'- monophosphate) and XMP (xanthosine 5'-monophosphate), with the release of PPi. To a lesser extent, also acts on hypoxanthine (PubMed:9100006, PubMed:3886014). Does not ribophosphorylate adenine (PubMed:3886014). From Esch
   3791..4126    +  CDS            gpt (fragment): XGPT_ECOLI - Also known as gpp, gxu. Experimental evidence at protein level: Swiss-Prot protein existence level 1. Purine salvage pathway enzyme that catalyzes the transfer of the ribosyl-5-phosphate group from 5-phospho-alpha-D-ribose 1- diphosphate (PRPP) to the N9 position of the 6-oxopurines guanine and xanthine to form the corresponding ribonucleotides GMP (guanosine 5'- monophosphate) and XMP (xanthosine 5'-monophosphate), with the release of PPi. To a lesser extent, also acts on hypoxanthine (PubMed:9100006, PubMed:3886014). Does not ribophosphorylate adenine (PubMed:3886014). From Esch
   4221..4526    +  CDS            frsA (fragment): FRSA_ECOLI - Also known as yafA. Experimental evidence at protein level: Swiss-Prot protein existence level 1. Catalyzes the hydrolysis of esters (PubMed:15808744). Displays esterase activity toward pNP-butyrate (PubMed:15808744). May stimulate mixed-acid fermentation by acting as a fermentation/respiration switch that down-regulates respiration and up- regulates fermentation rates (PubMed:15169777). From Escherichia coli (strain K12).
   4530..4604    +  CDS            small t antigen (fragment): SV40 (simian virus 40) small t antigen
   4606..4671    +  intron         small t intron: SV40 (simian virus 40) small t antigen intron
   4801..4821    +  CDS            SV40 NLS: nuclear localization signal of SV40 (simian virus 40) large T antigen
   5140..5223    +  CDS            large T antigen (fragment): large T antigen from SV40 (simian virus 40)
   5246..5380    +  polyA_signal   SV40 poly(A) signal: SV40 polyadenylation signal
   5548..5877    +  CDS            nef (fragment): NEF_HV1BR - Experimental evidence at protein level: Swiss-Prot protein existence level 1. Extracellular Nef protein targets CD4(+) T-lymphocytes for apoptosis by interacting with CXCR4 surface receptors (PubMed:14990729). From Human immunodeficiency virus type 1 group M subtype B (isolate BRU/LAI) (HIV-1).
   5925..6182    +  LTR            5' LTR (truncated): truncated 5' long terminal repeat (LTR) from HIV-1
   6229..6354    +  misc_feature   HIV-1 Ψ: packaging signal of human immunodeficiency virus type 1
   6338..6676    +  CDS            HIV-1 gag (fragment): gag protein from human immunodeficiency virus 1; gag
   6846..7079    +  misc_feature   RRE: The Rev response element (RRE) of HIV-1 allows for Rev-dependent mRNA export from the nucleus to the cytoplasm.
   7456..7556    +  CDS            Rev (fragment): human immunodeficiency virus 1 (HIV-1) Rev protein; rev; enhances nuclear export of unspliced and incompletely spliced viral mRNAs
   7593..7710    +  misc_feature   cPPT/CTS: central polypurine tract and central termination sequence of HIV-1
   7747..7779    -  misc_feature   MCS (fragment): pBluescript multiple cloning site
   7863..8270    +  promoter       SFFV promoter: spleen focus-forming virus long terminal repeat (LTR) promoter
   8965..9440    +  CDS            ecDHFR (fragment): E. coli dihydrofolate reductase; folA
   9448..10158   +  CDS            Superfolder GFP: Superfolder GFP is a basic (constitutively fluorescent) green fluorescent protein published in 2005, derived from Aequorea victoria. It is reported to be a very rapidly-maturing weak dimer.
  10285..10989   +  CDS            mCherry: mCherry is a basic (constitutively fluorescent) red fluorescent protein published in 2004, derived from Discosoma sp.. It is reported to be a very rapidly-maturing monomer with low acid sensitivity.
  11722..11752   +  misc_feature   MCS (fragment): pUC18/19 multiple cloning site
  11753..11771   +  misc_feature   MCS (fragment): pBluescript multiple cloning site
  11771..12359   +  misc_feature   WPRE: woodchuck hepatitis virus posttranscriptional regulatory element
  12360..21      +  misc_feature   MCS (fragment) (across the origin): pBluescript multiple cloning site
