[The description below was written by a language model from this plasmid's Addgene catalogue record and pLannotate feature annotations shown in this document.]
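Description:
pHR-DHFRY100I-sfGFP-NLS-P2A-NLS-mCherry-P2A_ Emi1 5' and 3'UTR is a 12.4 kb HIV-1-derived lentiviral transfer plasmid on the pHR backbone, built as a fluorescent reporter of mRNA translation controlled by the untranslated regions of human Emi1. It is propagated in E. coli through a high-copy ColE1/pUC-type origin and selected with ampicillin (AmpR). The bacterial portion also carries remnants of older vector lineages, including an SV40 promoter followed by gpt fragments, SV40 small t intron and poly(A) sequences, and fragments of TcR, rop and bom.

The viral cassette runs from a truncated 5' LTR through the Ψ packaging signal with a partial gag sequence, the RRE for Rev-dependent nuclear export, and the cPPT/CTS. It ends in a WPRE and a self-inactivating ΔU3 3' LTR, so packaging functions must be supplied in trans. Within it, an SFFV promoter drives the reporter. The annotated coding parts are an E. coli DHFR fragment placed directly upstream of superfolder GFP, followed by mCherry. According to the plasmid name, the DHFR carries a Y100I substitution, both fluorescent proteins carry nuclear localization signals, and P2A peptides separate the products so that they are released as distinct polypeptides from one transcript. Mutant ecDHFR domains of this kind are generally used as ligand-stabilised degrons, which would let GFP accumulation be gated in time while mCherry serves as a stable reference, although the record does not spell this out.

The Emi1 5' and 3' UTRs are not annotated in the feature table. They presumably lie in the unannotated stretches between the SFFV promoter and DHFR and between mCherry and the WPRE. The stated use is as a translational reporter, from a study of translation regulation during mitosis.
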