Addgene plasmid #67930: pHR-DHFRY100I-sfGFP-NLS-P2A-NLS-mCherry-P2A_ Emi1 5' and 3'UTR
Purpose: Translational reporter - Emi1 UTRs
Depositing lab: Ron Vale. Depositing organization: University of California, San Francisco (UCSF). Publication: Regulation of mRNA translation during mitosis. Tanenbaum ME, Stern-Ginossar N, Weissman JS, Vale RD. Elife. 2015 Aug 25;4. doi: 10.7554/eLife.07957. PubMed 26305499.
Backbone
  Vector backbone: pHR
  Vector type: Mammalian Expression, Lentiviral
Growth in bacteria
  Bacterial resistance: Ampicillin, 100 μg/mL
  Growth temperature: 37°C
  Growth strain: Stbl3
  Copy number: High Copy
Gene/Insert
  Gene/Insert name: sfGFP-NLS-P2A-NLS-mCherry
  Species: H. sapiens (human)
Terms and licenses: Academic/Nonprofit Terms; Industry Terms: Not Available to Industry
How to cite: pHR-DHFRY100I-sfGFP-NLS-P2A-NLS-mCherry-P2A_ Emi1 5' and 3'UTR was a gift from Ron Vale (Addgene plasmid # 67930 ; http://n2t.net/addgene:67930 ; RRID:Addgene_67930)
