>Addgene plasmid #67930 | pHR-DHFRY100I-sfGFP-NLS-P2A-NLS-mCherry-P2A_ Emi1 5' and 3'UTR | addgene partial sequence | sequence record 123065 | pHR-SIN-F 5'-CCAAGGACCTGAAATGACCC-3'
CAATCAGCCTGCTTCTCGCTTCTGTTCGCGCGCTTCTGCTTCCCGAGCTCTATAAAAGAGCTCACAACCC
CTCACTCGGCGCGCCAGTCCTCCGACAGACTGAGTCGCCCGGGCCAATCAATTGGGTTAGGAGGGAGAGC
AGAGCGCGCGCGTAAATCCTAGAGAGGCGGGCTAAGCTGGACTGGGGGGAGGGTCCGTCTTCCGGAAAGT
CTGGATTCCCGGACGAGCCGAGTTGCTGCTCACCGAACTCCCGTTCGAGAGATGATCGAAGAAAGTCGGC
TACCATTTGTACCCATCAAAGATCTCCAGATGGAAGCCAGCGCTGAATTTGGGCTGAGATTAGGACTTGC
AGGAGGCCGGTCCAGAAGACGGCGGAAGGAATCTTGGCGGGCGCACGCATGCGTGATAGACCCTCCACAC
GTGTGGCCGGGCCGCGGCCTCCCCGTGCTCGGAGGTCCCGCCCCCGGCCGTAGCATCTTTCCGGACGTGG
GGAGCCGGTAAGCTGGAAGGGGGCTGGGCTTCGCGGCTCGGCCCCGCCTCGGCAGCCTCCAATTGGGCGC
GGACGAGGGCGCCCCCACCCACTGCCCTCCTATTGGTGCGCGCATGCAAGCGACGCGTCTCATTGGACCG
CGCGGATTTAGGCACCAAATTCAAAGATTTTAAAAGTACCAGCTGGCGCCTTTTAAGAGATACAGGTCTG
TGAAGCAGGCAGGTTGCTCAGCTGCCCCCGGAGCGGTT
