>Addgene plasmid #67930 | pHR-DHFRY100I-sfGFP-NLS-P2A-NLS-mCherry-P2A_ Emi1 5' and 3'UTR | addgene partial sequence | sequence record 123066 | WPRE-R 5'-CATAGCGTAAAAGGAGCAACA-3'
AATTTTGTAATCCAGAGGTTGATTATCGATAAGCTTGATATCAAGCTTGCATGCCTGCAGGTCGACTCTA
GAGTCGCGGCCGCAAGCTTACAATTTTATTGAGCAAAATTTATTTTTATATGTACATACAAGAGACATAT
TCTTTGACATATAAAAAATACAGAAATATTTACATGTATACAAAAATATTAAAACAGATTTCAGAAATAA
GGAAAACAAGCAAGTTTTTACAAAGGATACTTTCTTGGGAAATACACACAATGAAAAAAAGCTTTAGAAA
GGTGACAACACATTTAATAGACTCCAGAAGTTGATATTTCTGTTGGTATCAATTGAGTAAGAGGAACATA
AAATGTCTGAAATGCTAACAGATGGAAAACCAGACATATTTAAGACTGTCTAGGTAAAATTGCATGGGTT
TCCTTTACCATAAAATTGAATCAATTTTTTTTTACCCTCAGTATCACTATCTACTTTTCCTTTTTTCTTA
AAATATTTAAATTGTTTGATTTGTATTGAGAATTTTAAACTTTTTCTCATTAAATTGTAAAAATATTTTA
AGAGGTTGTCTATCCTCTTTATCTTCTGGGGGGAAAAAAACCTCAGGATACTACACCGATTTCAACATAA
AATTGAAAATCACAATACAATTTTTTTTAAGTTAAAACCTAACATTTTCTAACTAACATTCATGATCAGT
AACAATTGATTTAATAAGAGATCATTCGGACCGAGGTCCAGGGTTCTCCTCCACGTCTCCAGCCTGCTTC
AGCAGGCTGAAGTTAGTAGCTCCGCTTCCGGATCCCTTGTACAGCTCGTCCATGCCGCCGG
